Addgene plasmid #82749: pDONR223_DARC_p.W253R
Purpose: Gateway Donor vector containing DARC, part of the Target Accelerator Plasmid Collection.
Depositing lab: Jesse Boehm & Matthew Meyerson & David Root. Depositing organization: Broad Institute. Publication: High-throughput Phenotyping of Lung Cancer Somatic Mutations. Berger AH, Brooks AN, Wu X, Shrestha Y, Chouinard C, Piccioni F, Bagul M, Kamburov A, Imielinski M, Hogstrom L, Zhu C, Yang X, Pantel S, Sakai R, Watson J, Kaplan N, Campbell JD, Singh S, Root DE, Narayan R, Natoli T, Lahr DL, Tirosh I, Tamayo P, Getz G, Wong B, Doench J, Subramanian A, Golub TR, Meyerson M, Boehm JS. Cancer Cell. 2016 Aug 8;30(2):214-28. doi: 10.1016/j.ccell.2016.06.022. Epub 2016 Jul 28. PubMed 27478040.
Backbone
  Vector backbone: pDONR223
  Backbone manufacturer: Invitrogen
  Vector type: Gateway Entry vector
Growth in bacteria
  Bacterial resistance: Spectinomycin, 50 μg/mL
  Growth temperature: 37°C
  Growth strain: DH5alpha
  Copy number: High Copy
Gene/Insert
  Gene/Insert name: ACKR1 (alt name: NM_002036)
  Species: H. sapiens (human)
  Mutation: W253R; S326F
  Entrez Gene: ACKR1 (a.k.a. CCBP1, CD234, DARC, DARC/ACKR1, Dfy, FY, GPD, GpFy, WBCQ1)
  Promoter: None
  Cloning method: Gateway Cloning
  Sequencing primers: 5′ M13pUC-fwd; 3′ M13-Rev
Terms and licenses: Academic/Nonprofit Terms; Industry Terms: Not Available to Industry
Depositor comments: CLOSED (stop codon immediately follows insert)
How to cite: pDONR223_DARC_p.W253R was a gift from Jesse Boehm & Matthew Meyerson & David Root (Addgene plasmid # 82749 ; http://n2t.net/addgene:82749 ; RRID:Addgene_82749)
