[The description below was written by a language model from this plasmid's Addgene catalogue record and pLannotate feature annotations shown in this document.]
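Description:
pDONR223_DARC_p.W253R is a Gateway entry clone built on the Invitrogen pDONR223 backbone. It carries a mutant open reading frame of human ACKR1 (also known as DARC, the Duffy antigen/atypical chemokine receptor). The plasmid is about 3.8 kb and is maintained in E. coli at high copy number from a ColE1/pUC-type origin. Selection is with spectinomycin through the aadA (SmR) aminoglycoside adenylyltransferase gene. Just upstream of that gene, the annotation picks up fragments of a class 1 integron Pc promoter and of a gentamicin acetyltransferase gene.

The ACKR1 coding sequence is roughly 1 kb and sits between two attL-type Gateway recombination sites. The automated annotation labels both as attL3, in opposite orientations. These sites allow the ORF to be moved into attR-containing destination vectors by an LR Clonase reaction. The record lists two amino acid changes, W253R (the variant in the plasmid name) and S326F. The clone is described as "closed", meaning a stop codon immediately follows the insert, so it suits native or N-terminally tagged expression rather than C-terminal fusions. No promoter drives the insert in this vector, so expression depends on the destination vector. rrnB T1 and T2 terminators lie upstream of the cassette, where terminators of this kind typically insulate an insert from read-through transcription. A T7 promoter lies downstream of the insert, pointing back toward it. Small lacI and lacZα fragments are also annotated.

The construct belongs to the Target Accelerator Plasmid Collection. It was generated for high-throughput functional phenotyping of somatic mutations found in lung cancer, where such entry clones serve as the source of variant alleles for transfer into expression vectors.
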