Features (pLannotate 1.2.2; 12 found; start..end, strand, type, name):
    121..213     +  CDS            lacI (fragment): lac repressor; lacI; The lac repressor binds to the lac operator to inhibit transcription in E. coli. This inhibition can be relieved by adding lactose or isopropyl-β-D-thiogalactopyranoside (IPTG).
    268..295     -  terminator     rrnB T2 terminator: transcription terminator T2 from the E. coli rrnB gene
    427..470     +  terminator     rrnB T1 terminator: Escherichia coli rrnB; transcription terminator T1 from the E. coli rrnB gene
    517..553     -  CDS            lacZα (fragment): LacZα fragment of β-galactosidase; lacZ fragment
    570..665     +  protein_bind   attL3: mutant version of attL; recombination site for the Gateway® LR reaction LR Clonase™
    668..1675    +  CDS            ACKR1: ACKR1_HUMAN - Also known as DARC, FY, GPD. Experimental evidence at protein level: Swiss-Prot protein existence level 1. Atypical chemokine receptor that controls chemokine levels and localization via high-affinity chemokine binding that is uncoupled from classic ligand-driven signal transduction cascades, resulting instead in chemokine sequestration, degradation, or transcytosis. Also known as interceptor (internalizing receptor) or chemokine-scavenging receptor or chemokine decoy receptor. Has a promiscuous chemokine- binding profile, interacting with inflammatory chemokines of both the CXC
   1683..1778    -  protein_bind   attL3: mutant version of attL; recombination site for the Gateway® LR reaction LR Clonase™
   1797..1815    -  promoter       T7 promoter: promoter for bacteriophage T7 RNA polymerase
   2005..2028    +  promoter       Pc promoter (fragment): intI1 (promoter lies within the coding sequence); class 1 integron promoter
   2204..2260    +  CDS            GmR (fragment): gentamycin acetyltransferase; aacC1; confers resistance to gentamycin
   2267..3058    +  CDS            SmR: aminoglycoside adenylyltransferase (Murphy, 1985); aadA; confers resistance to spectinomycin and streptomycin
   3151..3739    +  rep_origin     ori: high-copy-number ColE1/pMB1/pBR322/pUC origin of replication
>Addgene plasmid #82749 | pDONR223_DARC_p.W253R | addgene full sequence | sequence record 161786 | Addgene NGS result
CTTTCCTGCGTTATCCCCTGATTCTGTGGATAACCGTATTACCGCCTTTGAGTGAGCTGATACCGCTCGC
CGCAGCCGAACGACCGAGCGCAGCGAGTCAGTGAGCGAGGAAGCGGAAGAGCGCCCAATACGCAAACCGC
CTCTCCCCGCGCGTTGGCCGATTCATTAATGCAGCTGGCACGACAGGTTTCCCGACTGGAAAGCGGGCAG
TGAGCGCAACGCAATTAATACGCGTACCGCTAGCCAGGAAGAGTTTGTAGAAACGCAAAAAGGCCATCCG
TCAGGATGGCCTTCTGCTTAGTTTGATGCCTGGCAGTTTATGGCGGGCGTCCTGCCCGCCACCCTCCGGG
CCGTTGCTTCACAACGTTCAAATCCGCTCCCGGCGGATTTGTCCTACTCAGGAGAGCGTTCACCGACAAA
CAACAGATAAAACGAAAGGCCCAGTCTTCCGACTGAGCCTTTCGTTTTATTTGATGCCTGGCAGTTCCCT
ACTCTCGCGTTAACGCTAGCATGGATGTTTTCCCAGTCACGACGTTGTAAAACGACGGCCAGTCTTAAGC
TCGGGCCCCAAATAATGATTTTATTTTGACTGATAGTGACCTGTTCGTTGCAACAAATTGATGAGCAATG
CTTTTTTATAATGCCAACTTTGTACAAAAAAGTTGGCATGGGGAACTGTCTGCACAGGGCGGAGCTCTCC
CCCTCAACTGAGAACTCAAGTCAGCTGGACTTCGAAGATGTATGGAATTCTTCCTATGGTGTGAATGATT
CCTTCCCAGATGGAGACTATGGTGCCAACCTGGAAGCAGCTGCCCCCTGCCACTCCTGTAACCTGCTGGA
TGACTCTGCACTGCCCTTCTTCATCCTCACCAGTGTCCTGGGTATCCTAGCTAGCAGCACTGTCCTCTTC
ATGCTTTTCAGACCTCTCTTCCGCTGGCAGCTCTGCCCTGGCTGGCCTGTCCTGGCACAGCTGGCTGTGG
GCAGTGCCCTCTTCAGCATTGTGGTGCCCGTCTTGGCCCCAGGGCTAGGTAGCACTCGCAGCTCTGCCCT
GTGTAGCCTGGGCTACTGTGTCTGGTATGGCTCAGCCTTTGCCCAGGCTTTGCTGCTAGGGTGCCATGCC
TCCCTGGGCCACAGACTGGGTGCAGGCCAGGTCCCAGGCCTCACCCTGGGGCTCACTGTGGGAATTTGGG
GAGTGGCTGCCCTACTGACACTGCCTGTCACCCTGGCCAGTGGTGCTTCTGGTGGACTCTGCACCCTGAT
ATACAGCACGGAGCTGAAGGCTTTGCAGGCCACACACACTGTAGCCTGTCTTGCCATCTTTGTCTTGTTG
CCATTGGGTTTGTTTGGAGCCAAGGGGCTGAAGAAGGCATTGGGTATGGGGCCAGGCCCCTGGATGAACA
TCCTGTGGGCCTGGTTTATTTTCCGGTGGCCTCATGGGGTGGTTCTAGGACTGGATTTCCTGGTGAGGTC
CAAGCTGTTGCTGTTGTCAACATGTCTGGCCCAGCAGGCTCTGGACCTGCTGCTGAACCTGGCAGAAGCC
CTGGCAATTTTGCACTGTGTGGCTACGCCCCTGCTCCTCGCCCTATTCTGCCACCAGGCCACCCGCACCC
TCTTGCCCTCTCTGCCCCTCCCTGAAGGATGGTTTTCTCATCTGGACACCCTTGGAAGCAAATCCTGATT
GCCAACTTTCTTGTACAAAGTTGGCATTATAAGAAAGCATTGCTTATCAATTTGTTGCAACGAACAGGTC
ACTATCAGTCAAAATAAAATCATTATTTGCCATCCAGCTGATATCCCCTATAGTGAGTCGTATTACATGG
TCATAGCTGTTTCCTGGCAGCTCTGGCCCGTGTCTCAAAATCTCTGATGTTACATTGCACAAGATAAAAA
TATATCATCATGCCTCCTCTAGACCAGCCAGGACAGAAATGCCTCGACTTCGCTGCTACCCAAGGTTGCC
GGGTGACGCACACCGTGGAAACGGATGAAGGCACGAACCCAGTGGACATAAGCCTGTTCGGTTCGTAAGC
TGTAATGCAAGTAGCGTATGCGCTCACGCAACTGGTCCAGAACCTTGACCGAACGCAGCGGTGGTAACGG
CGCAGTGGCGGTTTTCATGGCTTGTTATGACTGTTTTTTTGGGGTACAGTCTATGCCTCGGGCATCCAAG
CAGCAAGCGCGTTACGCCGTGGGTCGATGTTTGATGTTATGGAGCAGCAACGATGTTACGCAGCAGGGCA
GTCGCCCTAAAACAAAGTTAAACATTATGAGGGAAGCGGTGATCGCCGAAGTATCGACTCAACTATCAGA
GGTAGTTGGCGTCATCGAGCGCCATCTCGAACCGACGTTGCTGGCCGTACATTTGTACGGCTCCGCAGTG
GATGGCGGCCTGAAGCCACACAGTGATATTGATTTGCTGGTTACGGTGACCGTAAGGCTTGATGAAACAA
CGCGGCGAGCTTTGATCAACGACCTTTTGGAAACTTCGGCTTCCCCTGGAGAGAGCGAGATTCTCCGCGC
TGTAGAAGTCACCATTGTTGTGCACGACGACATCATTCCGTGGCGTTATCCAGCTAAGCGCGAACTGCAA
TTTGGAGAATGGCAGCGCAATGACATTCTTGCAGGTATCTTCGAGCCAGCCACGATCGACATTGATCTGG
CTATCTTGCTGACAAAAGCAAGAGAACATAGCGTTGCCTTGGTAGGTCCAGCGGCGGAGGAACTCTTTGA
TCCGGTTCCTGAACAGGATCTATTTGAGGCGCTAAATGAAACCTTAACGCTATGGAACTCGCCGCCCGAC
TGGGCTGGCGATGAGCGAAATGTAGTGCTTACGTTGTCCCGCATTTGGTACAGCGCAGTAACCGGCAAAA
TCGCGCCGAAGGATGTCGCTGCCGACTGGGCAATGGAGCGCCTGCCGGCCCAGTATCAGCCCGTCATACT
TGAAGCTAGACAGGCTTATCTTGGACAAGAAGAAGATCGCTTGGCCTCGCGCGCAGATCAGTTGGAAGAA
TTTGTCCACTACGTGAAAGGCGAGATCACCAAGGTAGTCGGCAAATAACCCTCGAGCCACCCATGACCAA
AATCCCTTAACGTGAGTTACGCGTCGTTCCACTGAGCGTCAGACCCCGTAGAAAAGATCAAAGGATCTTC
TTGAGATCCTTTTTTTCTGCGCGTAATCTGCTGCTTGCAAACAAAAAAACCACCGCTACCAGCGGTGGTT
TGTTTGCCGGATCAAGAGCTACCAACTCTTTTTCCGAAGGTAACTGGCTTCAGCAGAGCGCAGATACCAA
ATACTGTTCTTCTAGTGTAGCCGTAGTTAGGCCACCACTTCAAGAACTCTGTAGCACCGCCTACATACCT
CGCTCTGCTAATCCTGTTACCAGTGGCTGCTGCCAGTGGCGATAAGTCGTGTCTTACCGGGTTGGACTCA
AGACGATAGTTACCGGATAAGGCGCAGCGGTCGGGCTGAACGGGGGGTTCGTGCACACAGCCCAGCTTGG
AGCGAACGACCTACACCGAACTGAGATACCTACAGCGTGAGCTATGAGAAAGCGCCACGCTTCCCGAAGG
GAGAAAGGCGGACAGGTATCCGGTAAGCGGCAGGGTCGGAACAGGAGAGCGCACGAGGGAGCTTCCAGGG
GGAAACGCCTGGTATCTTTATAGTCCTGTCGGGTTTCGCCACCTCTGACTTGAGCGTCGATTTTTGTGAT
GCTCGTCAGGGGGGCGGAGCCTATGGAAAAACGCCAGCAACGCGGCCTTTTTACGGTTCCTGGCCTTTTG
CTGGCCTTTTGCTCACATGTT
