>Addgene plasmid #82749 | pDONR223_DARC_p.W253R | depositor partial sequence | sequence record 157475 | Insert sequence
ATGGGGAACTGTCTGCACAGGGCGGAGCTCTCCCCCTCAACTGAGAACTCAAGTCAGCTGGACTTCGAAG
ATGTATGGAATTCTTCCTATGGTGTGAATGATTCCTTCCCAGATGGAGACTATGGTGCCAACCTGGAAGC
AGCTGCCCCCTGCCACTCCTGTAACCTGCTGGATGACTCTGCACTGCCCTTCTTCATCCTCACCAGTGTC
CTGGGTATCCTAGCTAGCAGCACTGTCCTCTTCATGCTTTTCAGACCTCTCTTCCGCTGGCAGCTCTGCC
CTGGCTGGCCTGTCCTGGCACAGCTGGCTGTGGGCAGTGCCCTCTTCAGCATTGTGGTGCCCGTCTTGGC
CCCAGGGCTAGGTAGCACTCGCAGCTCTGCCCTGTGTAGCCTGGGCTACTGTGTCTGGTATGGCTCAGCC
TTTGCCCAGGCTTTGCTGCTAGGGTGCCATGCCTCCCTGGGCCACAGACTGGGTGCAGGCCAGGTCCCAG
GCCTCACCCTGGGGCTCACTGTGGGAATTTGGGGAGTGGCTGCCCTACTGACACTGCCTGTCACCCTGGC
CAGTGGTGCTTCTGGTGGACTCTGCACCCTGATATACAGCACGGAGCTGAAGGCTTTGCAGGCCACACAC
ACTGTAGCCTGTCTTGCCATCTTTGTCTTGTTGCCATTGGGTTTGTTTGGAGCCAAGGGGCTGAAGAAGG
CATTGGGTATGGGGCCAGGCCCCTGGATGAATATCCTGTGGGCCTGGTTTATTTTCCGGTGGCCTCATGG
GGTGGTTCTAGGACTGGATTTCCTGGTGAGGTCCAAGCTGTTGCTGTTGTCAACATGTCTGGCCCAGCAG
GCTCTGGACCTGCTGCTGAACCTGGCAGAAGCCCTGGCAATTTTGCACTGTGTGGCTACGCCCCTGCTCC
TCGCCCTATTCTGCCACCAGGCCACCCGCACCCTCTTGCCCTCTCTGCCCCTCCCTGAAGGATGGTCTTC
TCATCTGGACACCCTTGGAAGCAAATCCTAG
